>Addgene plasmid #141644 | TFORF0600 | addgene full sequence | sequence record 389703 | Addgene NGS Result
TTAATGTAGTCTTATGCAATACTCTTGTAGTCTTGCAACATGGTAACGATGAGTTAGCAACATGCCTTAC
AAGGAGAGAAAAAGCACCGTGCATGCCGATTGGTGGAAGTAAGGTGGTACGATCGTGCCTTATTAGGAAG
GCAACAGACGGGTCTGACATGGATTGGACGAACCACTGAATTGCCGCATTGCAGAGATATTGTATTTAAG
TGCCTAGCTCGATACATAAACGGGTCTCTCTGGTTAGACCAGATCTGAGCCTGGGAGCTCTCTGGCTAAC
TAGGGAACCCACTGCTTAAGCCTCAATAAAGCTTGCCTTGAGTGCTTCAAGTAGTGTGTGCCCGTCTGTT
GTGTGACTCTGGTAACTAGAGATCCCTCAGACCCTTTTAGTCAGTGTGGAAAATCTCTAGCAGTGGCGCC
CGAACAGGGACTTGAAAGCGAAAGGGAAACCAGAGGAGCTCTCTCGACGCAGGACTCGGCTTGCTGAAGC
GCGCACGGCAAGAGGCGAGGGGCGGCGACTGGTGAGTACGCCAAAAATTTTGACTAGCGGAGGCTAGAAG
GAGAGAGATGGGTGCGAGAGCGTCAGTATTAAGCGGGGGAGAATTAGATCGCGATGGGAAAAAATTCGGT
TAAGGCCAGGGGGAAAGAAAAAATATAAATTAAAACATATAGTATGGGCAAGCAGGGAGCTAGAACGATT
CGCAGTTAATCCTGGCCTGTTAGAAACATCAGAAGGCTGTAGACAAATACTGGGACAGCTACAACCATCC
CTTCAGACAGGATCAGAAGAACTTAGATCATTATATAATACAGTAGCAACCCTCTATTGTGTGCATCAAA
GGATAGAGATAAAAGACACCAAGGAAGCTTTAGACAAGATAGAGGAAGAGCAAAACAAAAGTAAGACCAC
CGCACAGCAAGCGGCCGCTGATCTTCAGACCTGGAGGAGGAGATATGAGGGACAATTGGAGAAGTGAATT
ATATAAATATAAAGTAGTAAAAATTGAACCATTAGGAGTAGCACCCACCAAGGCAAAGAGAAGAGTGGTG
CAGAGAGAAAAAAGAGCAGTGGGAATAGGAGCTTTGTTCCTTGGGTTCTTGGGAGCAGCAGGAAGCACTA
TGGGCGCAGCGTCAATGACGCTGACGGTACAGGCCAGACAATTATTGTCTGGTATAGTGCAGCAGCAGAA
CAATTTGCTGAGGGCTATTGAGGCGCAACAGCATCTGTTGCAACTCACAGTCTGGGGCATCAAGCAGCTC
CAGGCAAGAATCCTGGCTGTGGAAAGATACCTAAAGGATCAACAGCTCCTGGGGATTTGGGGTTGCTCTG
GAAAACTCATTTGCACCACTGCTGTGCCTTGGAATGCTAGTTGGAGTAATAAATCTCTGGAACAGATTTG
GAATCACACGACCTGGATGGAGTGGGACAGAGAAATTAACAATTACACAAGCTTAATACACTCCTTAATT
GAAGAATCGCAAAACCAGCAAGAAAAGAATGAACAAGAATTATTGGAATTAGATAAATGGGCAAGTTTGT
GGAATTGGTTTAACATAACAAATTGGCTGTGGTATATAAAATTATTCATAATGATAGTAGGAGGCTTGGT
AGGTTTAAGAATAGTTTTTGCTGTACTTTCTATAGTGAATAGAGTTAGGCAGGGATATTCACCATTATCG
TTTCAGACCCACCTCCCAACCCCGAGGGGACCCATGCATTGCATCTCAATTAGTCAGCAACCAGGTGTGG
AAAGTCCCCAGGCTCCCCAGCAGGCAGAAGTATGCAAAGCATGCGTCTCAATTAGTCAGCAACCATAGTC
CCGCCCCTAACTCCGCCCATCCCGCCCCTAACTCCGCCCAGTTCCGCCCATTCTCCGCCCCATGGCTGAC
TAATTTTTTTTATTTATGCAGAGGCCGAGGCCGCCTCGGCCTCTGAGCTATTCCAGAAGTAGTGAGGAGG
CTTTTTTGGAGGCCTAGGCTTTTGCAAAAAGCTTTCTAGAGGTACCACCGGAGCTTACCATGACCGAGTA
CAAGCCCACGGTGCGCCTCGCCACCCGCGACGACGTCCCCAGGGCCGTACGCACCCTCGCCGCCGCGTTC
GCCGACTACCCCGCCACGCGCCACACCGTCGATCCGGACCGCCACATCGAGCGGGTCACCGAGCTGCAAG
AACTCTTCCTCACGCGCGTCGGGCTCGACATCGGCAAGGTGTGGGTCGCGGACGACGGCGCCGCCGTGGC
GGTCTGGACCACGCCGGAGAGCGTCGAAGCGGGGGCGGTGTTCGCCGAGATCGGCCCGCGCATGGCCGAG
TTGAGCGGTTCCCGGCTGGCCGCGCAGCAACAGATGGAAGGCCTCCTGGCGCCGCACCGGCCCAAGGAGC
CCGCGTGGTTCCTGGCCACCGTCGGCGTCTCGCCCGACCACCAGGGCAAGGGTCTGGGCAGCGCCGTCGT
GCTCCCCGGAGTGGAGGCGGCCGAGCGCGCCGGGGTGCCCGCCTTCCTGGAGACCTCCGCGCCCCGCAAC
CTCCCCTTCTACGAGCGGCTCGGCTTCACCGTCACCGCCGACGTCGAGGTGCCCGAAGGACCGCGCACCT
GGTGCATGACCCGCAAGCCCGGTGCCAGTTAACGAATTCTAGATCTTGAGACAAATGGCAGTATTCATCC
ACAATTTTAAAAGAAAAGGGGGGATTGGGGGGTACAGTGCAGGGGAAAGAATAGTAGACATAATAGCAAC
AGACATACAAACTAAAGAATTACAAAAACAAATTACAAAAATTCAAAATTTTCGGGTTTATTACAGGGAC
AGCAGAGATCCACTTTGGCGCCGGCTCGAGGCCTGCAGGTGCAAAGATGGATAAAGTTTTAAACAGAGAG
GAATCTTTGCAGCTAATGGACCTTCTAGGTCTTGAAAGGAGTGGGAATTGGCTCCGGTGCCCGTCAGTGG
GCAGAGCGCACATCGCCCACAGTCCCCGAGAAGTTGGGGGGAGGGGTCGGCAATTGAACCGGTGCCTAGA
GAAGGTGGCGCGGGGTAAACTGGGAAAGTGATGTCGTGTACTGGCTCCGCCTTTTTCCCGAGGGTGGGGG
AGAACCGTATATAAGTGCAGTAGTCGCCGTGAACGTTCTTTTTCGCAACGGGTTTGCCGCCAGAACACAG
GTAAGTGCCGTGTGTGGTTCCCGCGGGCCTGGCCTCTTTACGGGTTATGGCCCTTGCGTGCCTTGAATTA
CTTCCACCTGGCTGCAGTACGTGATTCTTGATCCCGAGCTTCGGGTTGGAAGTGGGTGGGAGAGTTCGAG
GCCTTGCGCTTAAGGAGCCCCTTCGCCTCGTGCTTGAGTTGAGGCCTGGCCTGGGCGCTGGGGCCGCCGC
GTGCGAATCTGGTGGCACCTTCGCGCCTGTCTCGCTGCTTTCGATAAGTCTCTAGCCATTTAAAATTTTT
GATGACCTGCTGCGACGCTTTTTTTCTGGCAAGATAGTCTTGTAAATGCGGGCCAAGATCTGCACACTGG
TATTTCGGTTTTTGGGGCCGCGGGCGGCGACGGGGCCCGTGCGTCCCAGCGCACATGTTCGGCGAGGCGG
GGCCTGCGAGCGCGGCCACCGAGAATCGGACGGGGGTAGTCTCAAGCTGGCCGGCCTGCTCTGGTGCCTG
GCCTCGCGCCGCCGTGTATCGCCCCGCCCTGGGCGGCAAGGCTGGCCCGGTCGGCACCAGTTGCGTGAGC
GGAAAGATGGCCGCTTCCCGGCCCTGCTGCAGGGAGCTCAAAATGGAGGACGCGGCGCTCGGGAGAGCGG
GCGGGTGAGTCACCCACACAAAGGAAAAGGGCCTTTCCGTCCTCAGCCGTCGCTTCATGTGACTCCACGG
AGTACCGGGCGCCGTCCAGGCACCTCGATTAGTTCTCGAGCTTTTGGAGTACGTCGTCTTTAGGTTGGGG
GGAGGGGTTTTATGCGATGGAGTTTCCCCACACTGAGTGGGTGGAGACTGAAGTTAGGCCAGCTTGGCAC
TTGATGTAATTCTCCTTGGAATTTGCCCTTTTTGAGTTTGGATCTTGGTTCATTCTCAAGCCTCAGACAG
TGGTTCAAAGTTTTTTTCTTCCATTTCAGGTGTCGTGAGGCTAGCACCGCCACCATGAGGCCTGCGGTGC
TGGGCTCCCCAGACCGAGCACCCCCAGAAGATGAGGGGCCTGTCATGGTGAAGCTAGAGGACTCTGAGGA
GGAGGGTGAGGCTGCCTTATGGGACCCAGGCCCTGAAGCTGCACGCCTGCGTTTCCGGTGCTTCCGCTAT
GAGGAGGCCACAGGGCCCCAAGAGGCCCTGGCCCAGCTCCGAGAGCTGTGTCGCCAGTGGCTGCGTCCAG
AGGTACGCTCCAAGGAGCAGATGCTGGAGCTGTTGGTGCTGGAGCAGTTCCTGGGCGCACTGCCCCCTGA
GATCCAGGCCCGTGTGCAGGGGCAGCGGCCAGGCAGCCCCGAGGAGGCTGCTGCCCTAGTAGATGGGCTG
CGCCGGGAGCCGGGCGGACCCCGGAGATGGGTCACAGTCCAGGTGCAGGGCCAGGAGGTCCTATCAGAGA
AGATGGAGCCCTCCAGTTTCCAGCCCCTACCTGAAACTGAGCCTCCAACTCCAGAGCCTGGGCCCAAGAC
ACCTCCTAGGACTATGCAGGAATCACCACTGGGCCTGCAGGTGAAAGAGGAGTCAGAGGTTACAGAGGAC
TCAGATTTCCTGGAGTCTGGGCCTCTAGCTGCCACCCAGGAGTCTGTACCCACCCTCCTGCCTGAGGAGG
CCCAGAGATGTGGGACCGTGCTGGACCAGATCTTTCCCCACAGCAAGACTGGGCCTGAGGGTCCCTCATG
GAGGGAGCACCCCAGGGCCCTGTGGCATGAGGAAGCTGGGGGCATCTTCTCCCCAGGGGCCGGAGCCGGG
GCCGCCCCAGCACTGGGGGCGGGGTGGTTAGGGGCGGCCGTTGCGATGTATGTGGCAAGGTGTTCAGCCA
ACGCAGCAACCTGCTAGTAATGAACTAGTCCGTAACTTGAAAGTATTTCGATTTCTTGGCTTTATATATC
TTGTGGAAAGGACGAAAGCCACACGGAAGAGCTCAATTCACGCGTTAAGTCGACAATCAACCTCTGGATT
ACAAAATTTGTGAAAGATTGACTGGTATTCTTAACTATGTTGCTCCTTTTACGCTATGTGGATACGCTGC
TTTAATGCCTTTGTATCATGCTATTGCTTCCCGTATGGCTTTCATTTTCTCCTCCTTGTATAAATCCTGG
TTGCTGTCTCTTTATGAGGAGTTGTGGCCCGTTGTCAGGCAACGTGGCGTGGTGTGCACTGTGTTTGCTG
ACGCAACCCCCACTGGTTGGGGCATTGCCACCACCTGTCAGCTCCTTTCCGGGACTTTCGCTTTCCCCCT
CCCTATTGCCACGGCGGAACTCATCGCCGCCTGCCTTGCCCGCTGCTGGACAGGGGCTCGGCTGTTGGGC
ACTGACAATTCCGTGGTGTTGTCGGGGAAATCATCGTCCTTTCCTTGGCTGCTCGCCTGTGTTGCCACCT
GGATTCTGCGCGGGACGTCCTTCTGCTACGTCCCTTCGGCCCTCAATCCAGCGGACCTTCCTTCCCGCGG
CCTGCTGCCGGCTCTGCGGCCTCTTCCGCGTCTTCGCCTTCGCCCTCAGACGAGTCGGATCTCCCTTTGG
GCCGCCTCCCCGCGTCGACTTTAAGACCAATGACTTACAAGGCAGCTGTAGATCTTAGCCACTTTTTAAA
AGAAAAGGGGGGACTGGAAGGGCTAATTCACTCCCAACGAAGACAAGATCTGCTTTTTGCTTGTACTGGG
TCTCTCTGGTTAGACCAGATCTGAGCCTGGGAGCTCTCTGGCTAACTAGGGAACCCACTGCTTAAGCCTC
AATAAAGCTTGCCTTGAGTGCTTCAAGTAGTGTGTGCCCGTCTGTTGTGTGACTCTGGTAACTAGAGATC
CCTCAGACCCTTTTAGTCAGTGTGGAAAATCTCTAGCAGTACGTATAGTAGTTCATGTCATCTTATTATT
CAGTATTTATAACTTGCAAAGAAATGAATATCAGAGAGTGAGAGGAACTTGTTTATTGCAGCTTATAATG
GTTACAAATAAAGCAATAGCATCACAAATTTCACAAATAAAGCATTTTTTTCACTGCATTCTAGTTGTGG
TTTGTCCAAACTCATCAATGTATCTTATCATGTCTGGCTCTAGCTATCCCGCCCCTAACTCCGCCCATCC
CGCCCCTAACTCCGCCCAGTTCCGCCCATTCTCCGCCCCATGGCTGACTAATTTTTTTTATTTATGCAGA
GGCCGAGGCCGCCTCGGCCTCTGAGCTATTCCAGAAGTAGTGAGGAGGCTTTTTTGGAGGCCTAGGGACG
TACCCAATTCGCCCTATAGTGAGTCGTATTACGCGCGCTCACTGGCCGTCGTTTTACAACGTCGTGACTG
GGAAAACCCTGGCGTTACCCAACTTAATCGCCTTGCAGCACATCCCCCTTTCGCCAGCTGGCGTAATAGC
GAAGAGGCCCGCACCGATCGCCCTTCCCAACAGTTGCGCAGCCTGAATGGCGAATGGG
[124 nt withheld, positions 6569-6692]
C
[91 nt withheld, positions 6694-6784]
A
[49 nt withheld, positions 6786-6834]
CCTTTGACGTTGGAGTCCACGTTCTTT
[37 nt withheld, positions 6862-6898]
ACCCTATCTCGGTCTATTCTTTTGATTTATAAGGGATTTTGCCGATTTCGGCCTATTGGTTAAAAAATGA
GCTGATTTAACAAAAATTTAACGCGAATTTTAACAAAATATTAACGCTTACAATTTAGGTGGCACTTTTC
GGGGAAATGTGCGCGGAACCCCTATTTGTTTATTTTTCTAAATACATTCAAATATGTATCCGCTCATGAG
ACAATAACCCTGATAAATGCTTCAATAATATTGAAAAAGGAAGAGTATGAGTATTCAACATTTCCGTGTC
GCCCTTATTCCCTTTTTTGCGGCATTTTGCCTTCCTGTTTTTGCTCACCCAGAAACGCTGGTGAAAGTAA
AAGATGCTGAAGATCAGTTGGGTGCACGAGTGGGTTACATCGAACTGGATCTCAACAGCGGTAAGATCCT
TGAGAGTTTTCGCCCCGAAGAACGTTTTCCAATGATGAGCACTTTTAAAGTTCTGCTATGTGGCGCGGTA
TTATCCCGTATTGACGCCGGGCAAGAGCAACTCGGTCGCCGCATACACTATTCTCAGAATGACTTGGTTG
AGTACTCACCAGTCACAGAAAAGCATCTTACGGATGGCATGACAGTAAGAGAATTATGCAGTGCTGCCAT
AACCATGAGTGATAACACTGCGGCCAACTTACTTCTGACAACGATCGGAGGACCGAAGGAGCTAACCGCT
TTTTTGCACAACATGGGGGATCATGTAACTCGCCTTGATCGTTGGGAACCGGAGCTGAATGAAGCCATAC
CAAACGACGAGCGTGACACCACGATGCCTGTAGCAATGGCAACAACGTTGCGCAAACTATTAACTGGCGA
ACTACTTACTCTAGCTTCCCGGCAACAATTAATAGACTGGATGGAGGCGGATAAAGTTGCAGGACCACTT
CTGCGCTCGGCCCTTCCGGCTGGCTGGTTTATTGCTGATAAATCTGGAGCCGGTGAGCGTGGGTCTCGCG
GTATCATTGCAGCACTGGGGCCAGATGGTAAGCCCTCCCGTATCGTAGTTATCTACACGACGGGGAGTCA
GGCAACTATGGATGAACGAAATAGACAGATCGCTGAGATAGGTGCCTCACTGATTAAGCATTGGTAACTG
TCAGACCAAGTTTACTCATATATACTTTAGATTGATTTAAAACTTCATTTTTAATTTAAAAGGATCTAGG
TGAAGATCCTTTTTGATAATCTCATGACCAAAATCCCTTAACGTGAGTTTTCGTTCCACTGAGCGTCAGA
CCCCGTAGAAAAGATCAAAGGATCTTCTTGAGATCCTTTTTTTCTGCGCGTAATCTGCTGCTTGCAAACA
AAAAAACCACCGCTACCAGCGGTGGTTTGTTTGCCGGATCAAGAGCTACCAACTCTTTTTCCGAAGGTAA
CTGGCTTCAGCAGAGCGCAGATACCAAATACTGTTCTTCTAGTGTAGCCGTAGTTAGGCCACCACTTCAA
GAACTCTGTAGCACCGCCTACATACCTCGCTCTGCTAATCCTGTTACCAGTGGCTGCTGCCAGTGGCGAT
AAGTCGTGTCTTACCGGGTTGGACTCAAGACGATAGTTACCGGATAAGGCGCAGCGGTCGGGCTGAACGG
GGGGTTCGTGCACACAGCCCAGCTTGGAGCGAACGACCTACACCGAACTGAGATACCTACAGCGTGAGCT
ATGAGAAAGCGCCACGCTTCCCGAAGGGAGAAAGGCGGACAGGTATCCGGTAAGCGGCAGGGTCGGAACA
GGAGAGCGCACGAGGGAGCTTCCAGGGGGAAACGCCTGGTATCTTTATAGTCCTGTCGGGTTTCGCCACC
TCTGACTTGAGCGTCGATTTTTGTGATGCTCGTCAGGGGGGCGGAGCCTATGGAAAAACGCCAGCAACGC
GGCCTTTTTACGGTTCCTGGCCTTTTGCTGGCCTTTTGCTCACATGTTCTTTCCTGCGTTATCCCCTGAT
TCTGTGGATAACCGTATTACCGCCTTTGAGTGAGCTGATACCGCTCGCCGCAGCCGAACGACCGAGCGCA
GCGAGTCAGTGAGCGAGGAAGCGGAAGAGCGCCCAATACGCAAACCGCCTCTCCCCGCGCGTTGGCCGAT
TCATTAATGCAGCTGGCACGACAGGTTTCCCGACTGGAAAGCGGGCAGTGAGCGCAACGCAATTAATGTG
AGTTAGCTCACTCATTAGGCACCCCAGGCTTTACACTTTATGCTTCCGGCTCGTATGTTGTGTGGAATTG
TGAGCGGATAACAATTTCACACAGGAAACAGCTATGACCATGATTACGCCAAGCGCGCAATTAACCCTCA
CTAAAGGGAACAAAAGCTGGAGCTGCAAGC
Features (pLannotate 1.2.2; 31 found; start..end, strand, type, name):
      5..231     +  promoter       RSV promoter: Rous sarcoma virus enhancer/promoter
    232..412     +  LTR            5' LTR (truncated): truncated 5' long terminal repeat (LTR) from HIV-1
    459..584     +  misc_feature   HIV-1 Ψ: packaging signal of human immunodeficiency virus type 1
    568..931     +  CDS            HIV-1 gag (fragment): gag protein from human immunodeficiency virus 1; gag
   1077..1310    +  misc_feature   RRE: The Rev response element (RRE) of HIV-1 allows for Rev-dependent mRNA export from the nucleus to the cytoplasm.
   1687..1713    +  CDS            Rev (fragment): human immunodeficiency virus 1 (HIV-1) Rev protein; rev; enhances nuclear export of unspliced and incompletely spliced viral mRNAs
   1720..1743    +  promoter       SV40 promoter (fragment): SV40 early promoter
   1744..1815    +  promoter       SV40 promoter (fragment): SV40 enhancer and early promoter
   1839..1974    +  rep_origin     SV40 ori: SV40 origin of replication
   2020..2616    +  CDS            PuroR (fragment): puromycin N-acetyltransferase; pac from Streptomyces; confers resistance to puromycin
   2665..2782    +  misc_feature   cPPT/CTS: central polypurine tract and central termination sequence of HIV-1
   2847..2913    +  CDS            small t antigen (fragment): SV40 (simian virus 40) small t antigen
   2920..4098    +  promoter       EF-1α promoter: strong constitutive promoter for human elongation factor EF-1α
   4115..4939    +  CDS            MZF1 (fragment): MZF1_HUMAN - Also known as MZF, ZNF42, ZSCAN6. Experimental evidence at protein level: Swiss-Prot protein existence level 1. Binds to target promoter DNA and functions as transcription regulator. Regulates transcription from the PADI1 and CDH2 promoter. May be one regulator of transcriptional events during hemopoietic development. From Homo sapiens (Human).
   5000..5053    +  promoter       U6 promoter (fragment): RNA polymerase III promoter for human U6 snRNA
   5095..5683    +  misc_feature   WPRE: woodchuck hepatitis virus posttranscriptional regulatory element
   5734..5753    +  misc_feature   cPPT/CTS (fragment): central polypurine tract and central termination sequence of HIV-1
   5755..5988    +  LTR            3' LTR (ΔU3): self-inactivating 3' long terminal repeat (LTR) from HIV-1
   6066..6187    +  polyA_signal   SV40 poly(A) signal: SV40 polyadenylation signal
   6227..6362    +  rep_origin     SV40 ori: SV40 origin of replication
   6383..6401    -  promoter       T7 promoter: promoter for bacteriophage T7 RNA polymerase
   6409..6564    +  CDS            lacZα (fragment): LacZα fragment of β-galactosidase; lacZ fragment
   6569..6997    +  rep_origin     f1 ori (sequence partly withheld): f1 bacteriophage origin of replication; arrow indicates direction of (+) strand synthesis
   7050..7154    +  promoter       AmpR promoter: bla
   7155..8015    +  CDS            AmpR: β-lactamase; bla; confers resistance to ampicillin, carbenicillin, and related antibiotics
   8186..8774    +  rep_origin     ori: high-copy-number ColE1/pMB1/pBR322/pUC origin of replication
   8957..9049    +  CDS            lacI (fragment): lac repressor; lacI; The lac repressor binds to the lac operator to inhibit transcription in E. coli. This inhibition can be relieved by adding lactose or isopropyl-β-D-thiogalactopyranoside (IPTG).
   9062..9083    +  protein_bind   CAP binding site: CAP binding activates transcription in the presence of cAMP. E. coli catabolite activator protein
   9098..9128    +  promoter       lac promoter: promoter for the E. coli lac operon
   9136..9152    +  protein_bind   lac operator: The lac repressor binds to the lac operator to inhibit transcription in E. coli. This inhibition can be relieved by adding lactose or isopropyl-β-D-thiogalactopyranoside (IPTG). lac repressor encoded by lacI
   9197..9215    +  promoter       T3 promoter: promoter for bacteriophage T3 RNA polymerase
