[The description below was written by a language model from this plasmid's Addgene catalogue record and pLannotate feature annotations shown in this document.]
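Description:
TFORF0600 is a third-generation-style, self-inactivating lentiviral expression plasmid built on the pLX_TRC317 backbone for overexpressing the human transcription factor MZF1 in mammalian cells. In bacteria it is maintained through a high-copy ColE1/pUC-type origin and selected with ampicillin via the bla gene. An f1 origin and remnants of a lac/lacZα cloning region flanked by T3 and T7 promoters are also present in the backbone. The depositor notes that the plasmid can recombine, which is a common concern for LTR-containing vectors.

The viral genome is transcribed from an RSV promoter fused to a truncated HIV-1 5' LTR and ends in a ΔU3 3' LTR followed by an SV40 polyadenylation signal. Between the LTRs lie the Ψ packaging signal with a gag fragment, the Rev response element for nuclear export of the unspliced genome, and a cPPT/CTS that aids nuclear import. Two cassettes are carried. An SV40 promoter drives puromycin N-acetyltransferase for selecting transduced cells, and a full EF-1α promoter drives the MZF1 open reading frame, with a WPRE downstream to enhance transcript stability and expression. The insert is a synthesized ORF corresponding to a short MZF1 isoform, which likely explains why the annotation matches only part of the reference protein.

According to the record, each construct in this collection carries a unique 24-bp barcode. It is not annotated in the feature table, although it may sit in the region between the ORF and WPRE, where only a short U6 promoter-like fragment is called. The barcode lets this factor be identified by sequencing in pooled overexpression screens, such as those assessing transcription factor-driven differentiation.
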