Addgene plasmid #141644: TFORF0600
Purpose: Lentiviral vector for overexpressing the MZF1 transcription factor ORF with a unique 24-bp barcode. Barcodes facilitate identification of transcription factors in pooled screens.
Depositing lab: Feng Zhang. Depositing organization: Broad Institute. Publication: A transcription factor atlas of directed differentiation. Joung J, Ma S, Tay T, Geiger-Schuller KR, Kirchgatterer PC, Verdine VK, Guo B, Arias-Garcia MA, Allen WE, Singh A, Kuksenko O, Abudayyeh OO, Gootenberg JS, Fu Z, Macrae RK, Buenrostro JD, Regev A, Zhang F. Cell. 2023 Jan 5;186(1):209-229.e26. doi: 10.1016/j.cell.2022.11.026. PubMed 36608654.
Backbone
  Vector backbone: pLX_TRC317
  Backbone manufacturer: Broad Institute Genetic Perturbation Platform
  Backbone size w/o insert (bp): 8264
  Vector type: Mammalian Expression, Lentiviral
  Selectable markers: Puromycin
Growth in bacteria
  Bacterial resistance: Ampicillin, 100 μg/mL
  Growth temperature: 37°C
  Growth strain: NEB Stable
  Copy number: High Copy
Gene/Insert
  Gene/Insert name: MZF1
  Species: H. sapiens (human)
  Insert size (bp): 974
  Entrez Gene: MZF1 (a.k.a. MZF-1, MZF1B, ZFP98, ZNF42, ZSCAN6)
  Promoter: EF1a
  Cloning method: Unknown
  Sequencing primers: 5′ GGGTGGAGACTGAAGTTAGGCCAG; 3′ CACATAGCGTAAAAGGAGCAACATAG
Terms and licenses: Academic/Nonprofit Terms; Industry Terms: Not Available to Industry
Depositor comments: NM_001267033,ENST00000594234 . The transcription factor ORF portion of this plasmid was synthesized by Genewiz. Please test multiple small colonies in case of plasmid recombination. To make this collection available in a timely manner, a portion of this collection was not fully sequenced by Addgene. If an Addgene verified full plasmid sequence is not available, please contact us prior to placing an order to request the full sequence.
How to cite: TFORF0600 was a gift from Feng Zhang (Addgene plasmid # 141644 ; http://n2t.net/addgene:141644 ; RRID:Addgene_141644)
