>Addgene plasmid #141644 | TFORF0600 | depositor partial sequence | sequence record 277069 | Insert
ACCGCCACCATGAGGCCTGCGGTGCTGGGCTCCCCAGACCGAGCACCCCCAGAAGATGAGGGGCCTGTCA
TGGTGAAGCTAGAGGACTCTGAGGAGGAGGGTGAGGCTGCCTTATGGGACCCAGGCCCTGAAGCTGCACG
CCTGCGTTTCCGGTGCTTCCGCTATGAGGAGGCCACAGGGCCCCAAGAGGCCCTGGCCCAGCTCCGAGAG
CTGTGTCGCCAGTGGCTGCGTCCAGAGGTACGCTCCAAGGAGCAGATGCTGGAGCTGTTGGTGCTGGAGC
AGTTCCTGGGCGCACTGCCCCCTGAGATCCAGGCCCGTGTGCAGGGGCAGCGGCCAGGCAGCCCCGAGGA
GGCTGCTGCCCTAGTAGATGGGCTGCGCCGGGAGCCGGGCGGACCCCGGAGATGGGTCACAGTCCAGGTG
CAGGGCCAGGAGGTCCTATCAGAGAAGATGGAGCCCTCCAGTTTCCAGCCCCTACCTGAAACTGAGCCTC
CAACTCCAGAGCCTGGGCCCAAGACACCTCCTAGGACTATGCAGGAATCACCACTGGGCCTGCAGGTGAA
AGAGGAGTCAGAGGTTACAGAGGACTCAGATTTCCTGGAGTCTGGGCCTCTAGCTGCCACCCAGGAGTCT
GTACCCACCCTCCTGCCTGAGGAGGCCCAGAGATGTGGGACCGTGCTGGACCAGATCTTTCCCCACAGCA
AGACTGGGCCTGAGGGTCCCTCATGGAGGGAGCACCCCAGGGCCCTGTGGCATGAGGAAGCTGGGGGCAT
CTTCTCCCCAGGGGCCGGAGCCGGGGCCGCCCCAGCACTGGGGGCGGGGTGGTTAGGGGCGGCCGTTGCG
ATGTATGTGGCAAGGTGTTCAGCCAACGCAGCAACCTGCTAGTAATGAACTAGTCCGTAACTTGAAAGTA
TTTCGATTTCTTGGCTTTATATATCTTGTGGAAAGGACGAAAGCCACACGGAAGAGCTCAATTC
