>Addgene plasmid #141644 | TFORF0600 | depositor partial sequence | sequence record 277070 | Barcode
AAGCCACACGGAAGAGCTCAATTC
